Addgene plasmid #91165: pAtCas9-dead_1
Purpose: Cas9 only expression, Cas9 Type: AtCas9_D10A+H840A (dead), Plant Selection: 2x35S:hpt II
Depositing lab: Daniel Voytas. Depositing organization: University of Minnesota. Publication: A multi-purpose toolkit to enable advanced genome engineering in plants. Cermak T, Curtin SJ, Gil-Humanes J, Cegan R, Kono TJY, Konecna E, Belanto JJ, Starker CG, Mathre JW, Greenstein RL, Voytas DF. Plant Cell. 2017 May 18. pii: tpc.00922.2016. doi: 10.1105/tpc.16.00922. PubMed 28522548.
Backbone
  Vector backbone: pCAMBIA
  Vector type: Plant Expression, CRISPR
  Selectable markers: Hygromycin
Growth in bacteria
  Bacterial resistance: Kanamycin, 50 μg/mL
  Growth temperature: 37°C
  Growth strain: DH5alpha
  Copy number: High Copy
Gene/Insert
  Gene/Insert name: AtCas9_D10A+H840A (dead)
  Species: Synthetic
  Mutation: D10A, H840A
  Cloning method: Restriction Enzyme; 5′ cloning site unknown (unknown if destroyed); 3′ cloning site unknown (unknown if destroyed)
  Sequencing primers: 5′ unknown
Terms and licenses: Academic/Nonprofit Terms; Industry Terms: Not Available to Industry
How to cite: pAtCas9-dead_1 was a gift from Daniel Voytas (Addgene plasmid # 91165 ; http://n2t.net/addgene:91165 ; RRID:Addgene_91165)
