[The description below was written by a language model from this plasmid's Addgene catalogue record and pLannotate feature annotations shown in this document.]
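Description:
pAtCas9-dead_1 is a pCAMBIA-based binary T-DNA vector of about 14.2 kb for expressing a catalytically inactive Cas9 in plants. It carries no guide RNA cassette, as the record describes it as a Cas9-only construct. The backbone has the usual dual-host arrangement. A high-copy ColE1/pMB1-type origin with the pBR322 bom region supports propagation in E. coli. The pVS1 oriV, with its RepA replication protein and StaA stability protein, allows maintenance in Agrobacterium. Bacterial selection is by kanamycin through an aphA-3 aminoglycoside phosphotransferase gene located outside the T-DNA.

Two plant expression units lie between the nopaline-type left and right border repeats. Next to the left border, a hygromycin B phosphotransferase gene is driven by an enhanced CaMV 35S promoter with a duplicated enhancer and ends in the CaMV polyadenylation signal, giving hygromycin selection of transformed plant tissue. Toward the right border, a CaMV 35S promoter drives a Streptococcus pyogenes-derived Cas9 coding sequence listed as the synthetic "AtCas9", followed by the Arabidopsis HSP18.2 terminator. This Cas9 carries the D10A and H840A substitutions, which disable the RuvC and HNH nuclease domains, so the protein can still bind guide-directed DNA targets but does not cut them. Fragments of lacI, the lac promoter and operator, the pUC multiple cloning site and lacZα flanking the cassette are remnants of the pCAMBIA cloning region.

The plasmid belongs to a multi-purpose plant genome engineering toolkit. It suits Agrobacterium-mediated delivery of dead Cas9, for example to make dCas9-expressing plants or as a nuclease-inactive control, with guide RNAs supplied separately.
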