Features (pLannotate 1.2.2; 22 found; start..end, strand, type, name):
    291..1085    -  CDS            KanR: aminoglycoside phosphotransferase; aphA-3; confers resistance to kanamycin
   1510..1534    +  misc_feature   LB T-DNA repeat: left border repeat from nopaline C58 T-DNA
   1612..1786    -  polyA_signal   CaMV poly(A) signal: cauliflower mosaic virus polyadenylation signal
   1827..2852    -  CDS            HygR: hygromycin B phosphotransferase confers resistance to hygromycin
   2919..3595    -  promoter       CaMV 35S promoter (enhanced): cauliflower mosaic virus 35S promoter with a duplicated enhancer region
   3685..3773    +  CDS            lacI (fragment): lac repressor; lacI; The lac repressor binds to the lac operator to inhibit transcription in E. coli. This inhibition can be relieved by adding lactose or isopropyl-β-D-thiogalactopyranoside (IPTG).
   3786..3807    +  protein_bind   CAP binding site: CAP binding activates transcription in the presence of cAMP. E. coli catabolite activator protein
   3822..3852    +  promoter       lac promoter: promoter for the E. coli lac operon
   3856..3878    +  protein_bind   lac operator (fragment): The lac repressor binds to the lac operator to inhibit transcription in E. coli. This inhibition can be relieved by adding lactose or isopropyl-β-D-thiogalactopyranoside (IPTG). lac repressor encoded by lacI
   3909..3934    +  misc_feature   MCS (fragment): pUC18/19 multiple cloning site
   4430..4771    +  promoter       CaMV 35S promoter: strong constitutive promoter from cauliflower mosaic virus
   4809..8912    +  CDS            cas9: CAS9_STRP1 - Also known as csn1 From Streptococcus pyogenes serotype M1.
   8956..9204    +  terminator     HSP terminator: efficient transcription terminator from the Arabidopsis thaliana heat shock protein 18.2 gene (Nagaya et al., 2010)
   9225..9379    +  CDS            lacZα (fragment): LacZα fragment of β-galactosidase; lacZ fragment
   9445..9469    +  misc_feature   RB T-DNA repeat: right border repeat from nopaline C58 T-DNA
   9809..10210   +  CDS            Y4CG_SINFN (fragment): Protein inferred from homology: Swiss-Prot protein existence level 3. From Sinorhizobium fredii (strain NBRC 101917 / NGR234).
  10770..11399   +  CDS            pVS1 StaA: stability protein from the Pseudomonas plasmid pVS1 (Heeb et al., 2000)
  11828..12901   +  CDS            pVS1 RepA: replication protein from the Pseudomonas plasmid pVS1 (Heeb et al., 2000)
  12967..13161   +  rep_origin     pVS1 oriV: origin of replication for the Pseudomonas plasmid pVS1 (Heeb et al., 2000)
  13364..13403   +  CDS            rop (fragment): Rop protein, which maintains plasmids at low copy number; rop
  13505..13645   +  misc_feature   bom: basis of mobility region from pBR322
  13831..204     -  rep_origin     ori (across the origin): high-copy-number ColE1/pMB1/pBR322/pUC origin of replication
>Addgene plasmid #91165 | pAtCas9-dead_1 | addgene full sequence | sequence record 182402 | Addgene NGS Result
GTAGGCGGTGCTACAGAGTTCTTGAAGTGGTGGCCTAACTACGGCTACACTAGAAGGACAGTATTTGGTA
TCTGCGCTCTGCTGAAGCCAGTTACCTTCGGAAAAAGAGTTGGTAGCTCTTGATCCGGCAAACAAACCAC
CGCTGGTAGCGGTGGTTTTTTTGTTTGCAAGCAGCAGATTACGCGCAGAAAAAAAGGATCTCAAGAAGAT
CCTTTGATCTTTTCTACGGGGTCTGACGCTCAGTGGAACGAAAACTCACGTTAAGGGATTTTGGTCATGC
ATTCTAGGTACTAAAACAATTCATCCAGTAAAATATAATATTTTATTTTCTCCCAATCAGGCTTGATCCC
CAGTAAGTCAAAAAATAGCTCGACATACTGTTCTTCCCCGATATCCTCCCTGATCGACCGGACGCAGAAG
GCAATGTCATACCACTTGTCCGCCCTGCCGCTTCTCCCAAGATCAATAAAGCCACTTACTTTGCCATCTT
TCACAAAGATGTTGCTGTCTCCCAGGTCGCCGTGGGAAAAGACAAGTTCCTCTTCGGGCTTTTCCGTCTT
TAAAAAATCATACAGCTCGCGCGGATCTTTAAATGGAGTGTCTTCTTCCCAGTTTTCGCAATCCACATCG
GCCAGATCGTTATTCAGTAAGTAATCCAATTCGGCTAAGCGGCTGTCTAAGCTATTCGTATAGGGACAAT
CCGATATGTCGATGGAGTGAAAGAGCCTGATGCACTCCGCATACAGCTCGATAATCTTTTCAGGGCTTTG
TTCATCTTCATACTCTTCCGAGCAAAGGACGCCATCGGCCTCACTCATGAGCAGATTGCTCCAGCCATCA
TGCCGTTCAAAGTGCAGGACCTTTGGAACAGGCAGCTTTCCTTCCAGCCATAGCATCATGTCCTTTTCCC
GTTCCACATCATAGGTGGTCCCTTTATACCGGCTGTCCGTCATTTTTAAATATAGGTTTTCATTTTCTCC
CACCAGCTTATATACCTTAGCAGGAGACATTCCTTCCGTATCTTTTACGCAGCGGTATTTTTCGATCAGT
TTTTTCAATTCCGGTGATATTCTCATTTTAGCCATTTATTATTTCCTTCCTCTTTTCTACAGTATTTAAA
GATACCCCAAGAAGCTAATTATAACAAGACGAACTCCAATTCACTGTTCCTTGCATTCTAAAACCTTAAA
TACCAGAAAACAGCTTTTTCAAAGTTGTTTTCAAAGTTGGCGTATAACATAGTATCGACGGAGCCGATTT
TGAAACCGCGGTGATCACAGGCAGCAACGCTCTGTCATCGTTACAATCAACATGCTACCCTCCGCGAGAT
CATCCGTGTTTCAAACCCGGCAGCTTAGTTGCCGTTCTTCCGAATAGCATCGGTAACATGAGCAAAGTCT
GCCGCCTTACAACGGCTCTCCCGCTGACGCCGTCCCGGACTGATGGGCTGCCTGTATCGAGTGGTGATTT
TGTGCCGAGCTGCCGGTCGGGGAGCTGTTGGCTGGCTGGTGGCAGGATATATTGTGGTGTAAACAAATTG
ACGCTTAGACAACTTAATAACACATTGCGGACGTTTTTAATGTACTGAATTAACGCCGAATTAATTCGGG
GGATCTGGATTTTAGTACTGGATTTTGGTTTTAGGAATTAGAAATTTTATTGATAGAAGTATTTTACAAA
TACAAATACATACTAAGGGTTTCTTATATGCTCAACACATGAGCGAAACCCTATAGGAACCCTAATTCCC
TTATCTGGGAACTACTCACACATTATTATGGAGAAACTCGAGCTTGTCGATCGACAGATCCCGGTCGGCA
TCTACTCTATTTCTTTGCCCTCGGACGAGTGCTGGGGCGTCGGTTTCCACTATCGGCGAGTACTTCTACA
CAGCCATCGGTCCAGACGGCCGCGCTTCTGCGGGCGATTTGTGTACGCCCGACAGTCCCGGCTCCGGATC
GGACGATTGCGTCGCATCGACCCTGCGCCCAAGCTGCATCATCGAAATTGCCGTCAACCAAGCTCTGATA
GAGTTGGTCAAGACCAATGCGGAGCATATACGCCCGGAGTCGTGGCGATCCTGCAAGCTCCGGATGCCTC
CGCTCGAAGTAGCGCGTCTGCTGCTCCATACAAGCCAACCACGGCCTCCAGAAGAAGATGTTGGCGACCT
CGTATTGGGAATCCCCGAACATCGCCTCGCTCCAGTCAATGACCGCTGTTATGCGGCCATTGTCCGTCAG
GACATTGTTGGAGCCGAAATCCGCGTGCACGAGGTGCCGGACTTCGGGGCAGTCCTCGGCCCAAAGCATC
AGCTCATCGAGAGCCTGCGCGACGGACGCACTGACGGTGTCGTCCATCACAGTTTGCCAGTGATACACAT
GGGGATCAGCAATCGCGCATATGAAATCACGCCATGTAGTGTATTGACCGATTCCTTGCGGTCCGAATGG
GCCGAACCCGCTCGTCTGGCTAAGATCGGCCGCAGCGATCGCATCCATAGCCTCCGCGACCGGTTGTAGA
ACAGCGGGCAGTTCGGTTTCAGGCAGGTCTTGCAACGTGACACCCTGTGAACGGCGGGAGATGCAATAGG
TCAGGCTCTCGCTAAACTCCCCAATGTCAAGCACTTCCGGAATCGGGAGCGCGGCCGATGCAAAGTGCCG
ATAAACATAACGATCTTTGTAGAAACCATCGGCGCAGCTATTTACCCGCAGGACATATCCACGCCCTCCT
ACATCGAAGCTGAAAGCACGAGATTCTTCGCCCTCCGAGAGCTGCATCAGGTCGGAGACGCTGTCGAACT
TTTCGATCAGAAACTTCTCGACAGACGTCGCGGTGAGTTCAGGCTTTTTCATATCTCATTGCCCCCCGGA
TCTGCGAAAGCTCGAGAGAGATAGATTTGTAGAGAGAGACTGGTGATTTCAGCGTGTCCTCTCCAAATGA
AATGAACTTCCTTATATAGAGGAAGGGTCTTGCGAAGGATAGTGGGATTGTGCGTCATCCCTTACGTCAG
TGGAGATATCACATCAATCCACTTGCTTTGAAGACGTGGTTGGAACGTCTTCTTTTTCCACGATGCTCCT
CGTGGGTGGGGGTCCATCTTTGGGACCACTGTCGGCAGAGGCATCTTGAACGATAGCCTTTCCTTTATCG
CAATGATGGCATTTGTAGGTGCCACCTTCCTTTTCTACTGTCCTTTTGATGAAGTGACAGATAGCTGGGC
AATGGAATCCGAGGAGGTTTCCCGATATTACCCTTTGTTGAAAAGTCTCAATAGCCCTTTGGTCTTCTGA
GACTGTATCTTTGATATTCTTGGAGTAGACGAGAGTGTCGTGCTCCACCATGTTCACATCAATCCACTTG
CTTTGAAGACGTGGTTGGAACGTCTTCTTTTTCCACGATGCTCCTCGTGGGTGGGGGTCCATCTTTGGGA
CCACTGTCGGCAGAGGCATCTTGAACGATAGCCTTTCCTTTATCGCAATGATGGCATTTGTAGGTGCCAC
CTTCCTTTTCTACTGTCCTTTTGATGAAGTGACAGATAGCTGGGCAATGGAATCCGAGGAGGTTTCCCGA
TATTACCCTTTGTTGAAAAGTCTCAATAGCCCTTTGGTCTTCTGAGACTGTATCTTTGATATTCTTGGAG
TAGACGAGAGTGTCGTGCTCCACCATGTTGGCAAGCTGCTCTAGCCAATACGCAAACCGCCTCTCCCCGC
GCGTTGGCCGATTCATTAATGCAGCTGGCACGACAGGTTTCCCGACTGGAAAGCGGGCAGTGAGCGCAAC
GCAATTAATGTGAGTTAGCTCACTCATTAGGCACCCCAGGCTTTACACTTTATGCTTCCGGCTCGTATGT
TGTGTGGAATTGTGAGCGGATAACAATTTCACACAGGAAACAGCTATGACATGATTACGAATTCGAGCTC
GGTACCCGGGGATCGGCGCGCCAGATTTGCCTTTTCAATTTCAGAAAGAATGCTAACCCACAGATGGTTA
GAGAGGCTTACGCAGCAGGTATCATCAAGACGATCTACCCGAGCAATAATCTCCAGGAAATCAAATACCT
TCCCAAGAAGGTTAAAGATGCAGTCAAAAGATTCAGGACTAACTGCATCAAGAACACAGAGAAAGATATA
TTTCTCAAGATCAGAAGTACTATTCCAGTATGGACGATTCAAGGCTTGCTTCACAAACCAAGGCAAGTAA
TAGAGATTGGAGTCTCTAAAAAGGTAGTTCCCACTGAATCAAAGGCCATGGAGTCAAAGATTCAAATAGA
GGACCTAACAGAACTCGCCGTAAAGACTGGCGAACAGTTCATACAGAGTCTCTTACGACTCAATGACAAG
AAGAAAATCTTCGTCAACATGGTGGAGCACGACACACTTGTCTACTCCAAAAATATCAAAGATACAGTCT
CAGAAGACCAAAGGGCAATTGAGACTTTTCAACAAAGGGTAATATCCGGAAACCTCCTCGGATTCCATTG
CCCAGCTATCTGTCACTTTATTGTGAAGATAGTGGAAAAGGAAGGTGGCTCCTACAAATGCCATCATTGC
GATAAAGGAAAGGCCATCGTTGAAGATGCCTCTGCCGACAGTGGTCCCAAAGATGGACCCCCACCCACGA
GGAGCATCGTGGAAAAAGAAGACGTTCCAACCACGTCTTCAAAGCAAGTGGATTGATGTGATATCTCCAC
TGACGTAAGGGATGACGCACAATCCCACTATCCTTCGCAAGACCCTTCCTCTATATAAGGAAGTTCATTT
CATTTGGAGAGAACACGGGGGACTCCTGCAGGTAGATCGCTCGTCGACATGGATAAGAAGTACTCTATCG
GACTCGCTATCGGAACTAACTCTGTGGGATGGGCTGTGATCACCGATGAGTACAAGGTGCCATCTAAGAA
GTTCAAGGTTCTCGGAAACACCGATAGGCACTCTATCAAGAAAAACCTTATCGGTGCTCTCCTCTTCGAT
TCTGGTGAAACTGCTGAGGCTACCAGACTCAAGAGAACCGCTAGAAGAAGGTACACCAGAAGAAAGAACA
GGATCTGCTACCTCCAAGAGATCTTCTCTAACGAGATGGCTAAAGTGGATGATTCATTCTTCCACAGGCT
CGAAGAGTCATTCCTCGTGGAAGAAGATAAGAAGCACGAGAGGCACCCTATCTTCGGAAACATCGTTGAT
GAGGTGGCATACCACGAGAAGTACCCTACTATCTACCACCTCAGAAAGAAGCTCGTTGATTCTACTGATA
AGGCTGATCTCAGGCTCATCTACCTCGCTCTCGCTCACATGATCAAGTTCAGAGGACACTTCCTCATCGA
GGGTGATCTCAACCCTGATAACTCTGATGTGGATAAGTTGTTCATCCAGCTCGTGCAGACCTACAACCAG
CTTTTCGAAGAGAACCCTATCAACGCTTCAGGTGTGGATGCTAAGGCTATCCTCTCTGCTAGGCTCTCTA
AGTCAAGAAGGCTTGAGAACCTCATTGCTCAGCTCCCTGGTGAGAAGAAGAACGGACTTTTCGGAAACTT
GATCGCTCTCTCTCTCGGACTCACCCCTAACTTCAAGTCTAACTTCGATCTCGCTGAGGATGCAAAGCTC
CAGCTCTCAAAGGATACCTACGATGATGATCTCGATAACCTCCTCGCTCAGATCGGAGATCAGTACGCTG
ATTTGTTCCTCGCTGCTAAGAACCTCTCTGATGCTATCCTCCTCAGTGATATCCTCAGAGTGAACACCGA
GATCACCAAGGCTCCACTCTCAGCTTCTATGATCAAGAGATACGATGAGCACCACCAGGATCTCACACTT
CTCAAGGCTCTTGTTAGACAGCAGCTCCCAGAGAAGTACAAAGAGATTTTCTTCGATCAGTCTAAGAACG
GATACGCTGGTTACATCGATGGTGGTGCATCTCAAGAAGAGTTCTACAAGTTCATCAAGCCTATCCTCGA
GAAGATGGATGGAACCGAGGAACTCCTCGTGAAGCTCAATAGAGAGGATCTTCTCAGAAAGCAGAGGACC
TTCGATAACGGATCTATCCCTCATCAGATCCACCTCGGAGAGTTGCACGCTATCCTTAGAAGGCAAGAGG
ATTTCTACCCATTCCTCAAGGATAACAGGGAAAAGATTGAGAAGATTCTCACCTTCAGAATCCCTTACTA
CGTGGGACCTCTCGCTAGAGGAAACTCAAGATTCGCTTGGATGACCAGAAAGTCTGAGGAAACCATCACC
CCTTGGAACTTCGAAGAGGTGGTGGATAAGGGTGCTAGTGCTCAGTCTTTCATCGAGAGGATGACCAACT
TCGATAAGAACCTTCCAAACGAGAAGGTGCTCCCTAAGCACTCTTTGCTCTACGAGTACTTCACCGTGTA
CAACGAGTTGACCAAGGTTAAGTACGTGACCGAGGGAATGAGGAAGCCTGCTTTTTTGTCAGGTGAGCAA
AAGAAGGCTATCGTTGATCTCTTGTTCAAGACCAACAGAAAGGTGACCGTGAAGCAGCTCAAAGAGGATT
ACTTCAAGAAAATCGAGTGCTTCGATTCAGTTGAGATTTCTGGTGTTGAGGATAGGTTCAACGCATCTCT
CGGAACCTACCACGATCTCCTCAAGATCATTAAGGATAAGGATTTCTTGGATAACGAGGAAAACGAGGAT
ATCTTGGAGGATATCGTTCTTACCCTCACCCTCTTTGAAGATAGAGAGATGATTGAAGAAAGGCTCAAGA
CCTACGCTCATCTCTTCGATGATAAGGTGATGAAGCAGTTGAAGAGAAGAAGATACACTGGTTGGGGAAG
GCTCTCAAGAAAGCTCATTAACGGAATCAGGGATAAGCAGTCTGGAAAGACAATCCTTGATTTCCTCAAG
TCTGATGGATTCGCTAACAGAAACTTCATGCAGCTCATCCACGATGATTCTCTCACCTTTAAAGAGGATA
TCCAGAAGGCTCAGGTTTCAGGACAGGGTGATAGTCTCCATGAGCATATCGCTAACCTCGCTGGATCTCC
TGCAATCAAGAAGGGAATCCTCCAGACTGTGAAGGTTGTGGATGAGTTGGTGAAGGTGATGGGAAGGCAT
AAGCCTGAGAACATCGTGATCGAAATGGCTAGAGAGAACCAGACCACTCAGAAGGGACAGAAGAACTCTA
GGGAAAGGATGAAGAGGATCGAGGAAGGTATCAAAGAGCTTGGATCTCAGATCCTCAAAGAGCACCCTGT
TGAGAACACTCAGCTCCAGAATGAGAAGCTCTACCTCTACTACCTCCAGAACGGAAGGGATATGTATGTG
GATCAAGAGTTGGATATCAACAGGCTCTCTGATTACGATGTTGATGCTATCGTGCCACAGTCATTCTTGA
AGGATGATTCTATCGATAACAAGGTGCTCACCAGGTCTGATAAGAACAGGGGTAAGAGTGATAACGTGCC
AAGTGAAGAGGTTGTGAAGAAAATGAAGAACTATTGGAGGCAGCTCCTCAACGCTAAGCTCATCACTCAG
AGAAAGTTCGATAACTTGACTAAGGCTGAGAGGGGAGGACTCTCTGAATTGGATAAGGCAGGATTCATCA
AGAGGCAGCTTGTGGAAACCAGGCAGATCACTAAGCACGTTGCACAGATCCTCGATTCTAGGATGAACAC
CAAGTACGATGAGAACGATAAGTTGATCAGGGAAGTGAAGGTTATCACCCTCAAGTCAAAGCTCGTGTCT
GATTTCAGAAAGGATTTCCAATTCTACAAGGTGAGGGAAATCAACAACTACCACCACGCTCACGATGCTT
ACCTTAACGCTGTTGTTGGAACCGCTCTCATCAAGAAGTATCCTAAGCTCGAGTCAGAGTTCGTGTACGG
TGATTACAAGGTGTACGATGTGAGGAAGATGATCGCTAAGTCTGAGCAAGAGATCGGAAAGGCTACCGCT
AAGTATTTCTTCTACTCTAACATCATGAATTTCTTCAAGACCGAGATTACCCTCGCTAACGGTGAGATCA
GAAAGAGGCCACTCATCGAGACAAACGGTGAAACAGGTGAGATCGTGTGGGATAAGGGAAGGGATTTCGC
TACCGTTAGAAAGGTGCTCTCTATGCCACAGGTGAACATCGTTAAGAAAACCGAGGTGCAGACCGGTGGA
TTCTCTAAAGAGTCTATCCTCCCTAAGAGGAACTCTGATAAGCTCATTGCTAGGAAGAAGGATTGGGACC
CTAAGAAATACGGTGGTTTCGATTCTCCTACCGTGGCTTACTCTGTTCTCGTTGTGGCTAAGGTTGAGAA
GGGAAAGAGTAAGAAGCTCAAGTCTGTTAAGGAACTTCTCGGAATCACTATCATGGAAAGGTCATCTTTC
GAGAAGAACCCAATCGATTTCCTCGAGGCTAAGGGATACAAAGAGGTTAAGAAGGATCTCATCATCAAGC
TCCCAAAGTACTCACTCTTCGAACTCGAGAACGGTAGAAAGAGGATGCTCGCTTCTGCTGGTGAGCTTCA
AAAGGGAAACGAGCTTGCTCTCCCATCTAAGTACGTTAACTTTCTTTACCTCGCTTCTCACTACGAGAAG
TTGAAGGGATCTCCAGAAGATAACGAGCAGAAGCAACTTTTCGTTGAGCAGCACAAGCACTACTTGGATG
AGATCATCGAGCAGATCTCTGAGTTCTCTAAAAGGGTGATCCTCGCTGATGCAAACCTCGATAAGGTGTT
GTCTGCTTACAACAAGCACAGAGATAAGCCTATCAGGGAACAGGCAGAGAACATCATCCATCTCTTCACC
CTTACCAACCTCGGTGCTCCTGCTGCTTTCAAGTACTTCGATACAACCATCGATAGGAAGAGATACACCT
CTACCAAAGAAGTGCTCGATGCTACCCTCATCCATCAGTCTATCACTGGACTCTACGAGACTAGGATCGA
TCTCTCACAGCTCGGTGGTGATTCAAGGGCTGATCCTAAGAAGAAGAGGAAGGTTTGACTCGAGATATGA
AGATGAAGATGAAATATTTGGTGTGTCAAATAAAAAGCTTGTGTGCTTAAGTTTGTGTTTTTTTCTTGGC
TTGTTGTGTTATGAATTTGTGGCTTTTTCTAATATTAAATGAATGTAAGATCACATTATAATGAATAAAC
AAATGTTTCTATAATCCATTGTGAATGTTTTGTTGGATCTCTTCTGCAGCATATAACTACTGTATGTGCT
ATGGTATGGACTATGGAATATGATTAAAGATAAGGAGCTCCGGTGACGGACTGGCACTGGCCGTCGTTTT
ACAACGTCGTGACTGGGAAAACCCTGGCGTTACCCAACTTAATCGCCTTGCAGCACATCCCCCTTTCGCC
AGCTGGCGTAATAGCGAAGAGGCCCGCACCGATCGCCCTTCCCAACAGTTGCGCAGCCTGAATGGCGAAT
GCTAGAGCAGCTTGAGCTTGGATCAGATTGTCGTTTCCCGCCTTCAGTTTAAACTATCAGTGTTTGACAG
GATATATTGGCGGGTAAACCTAAGAGAAAAGAGCGTTTATTAGAATAATCGGATATTTAAAAGGGCGTGA
AAAGGTTTATCCGTTCGTCCATTTGTATGTGCATGCCAACCACAGGGTTCCCCTCGGGATCAAAGTACTT
TGATCCAACCCCTCCGCTGCTATAGTGCAGTCGGCTTCTGACGTTCAGTGCAGCCGTCTTCTGAAAACGA
CATGTCGCACAAGTCCTAAGTTACGCGACAGGCTGCCGCCCTGCCCTTTTCCTGGCGTTTTCTTGTCGCG
TGTTTTAGTCGCATAAAGTAGAATACTTGCGACTAGAACCGGAGACATTACGCCATGAACAAGAGCGCCG
CCGCTGGCCTGCTGGGCTATGCCCGCGTCAGCACCGACGACCAGGACTTGACCAACCAACGGGCCGAACT
GCACGCGGCCGGCTGCACCAAGCTGTTTTCCGAGAAGATCACCGGCACCAGGCGCGACCGCCCGGAGCTG
GCCAGGATGCTTGACCACCTACGCCCTGGCGACGTTGTGACAGTGACCAGGCTAGACCGCCTGGCCCGCA
GCACCCGCGACCTACTGGACATTGCCGAGCGCATCCAGGAGGCCGGCGCGGGCCTGCGTAGCCTGGCAGA
GCCGTGGGCCGACACCACCACGCCGGCCGGCCGCATGGTGTTGACCGTGTTCGCCGGCATTGCCGAGTTC
GAGCGTTCCCTAATCATCGACCGCACCCGGAGCGGGCGCGAGGCCGCCAAGGCCCGAGGCGTGAAGTTTG
GCCCCCGCCCTACCCTCACCCCGGCACAGATCGCGCACGCCCGCGAGCTGATCGACCAGGAAGGCCGCAC
CGTGAAAGAGGCGGCTGCACTGCTTGGCGTGCATCGCTCGACCCTGTACCGCGCACTTGAGCGCAGCGAG
GAAGTGACGCCCACCGAGGCCAGGCGGCGCGGTGCCTTCCGTGAGGACGCATTGACCGAGGCCGACGCCC
TGGCGGCCGCCGAGAATGAACGCCAAGAGGAACAAGCATGAAACCGCACCAGGACGGCCAGGACGAACCG
TTTTTCATTACCGAAGAGATCGAGGCGGAGATGATCGCGGCCGGGTACGTGTTCGAGCCGCCCGCGCACG
TCTCAACCGTGCGGCTGCATGAAATCCTGGCCGGTTTGTCTGATGCCAAGCTGGCGGCCTGGCCGGCCAG
CTTGGCCGCTGAAGAAACCGAGCGCCGCCGTCTAAAAAGGTGATGTGTATTTGAGTAAAACAGCTTGCGT
CATGCGGTCGCTGCGTATATGATGCGATGAGTAAATAAACAAATACGCAAGGGGAACGCATGAAGGTTAT
CGCTGTACTTAACCAGAAAGGCGGGTCAGGCAAGACGACCATCGCAACCCATCTAGCCCGCGCCCTGCAA
CTCGCCGGGGCCGATGTTCTGTTAGTCGATTCCGATCCCCAGGGCAGTGCCCGCGATTGGGCGGCCGTGC
GGGAAGATCAACCGCTAACCGTTGTCGGCATCGACCGCCCGACGATTGACCGCGACGTGAAGGCCATCGG
CCGGCGCGACTTCGTAGTGATCGACGGAGCGCCCCAGGCGGCGGACTTGGCTGTGTCCGCGATCAAGGCA
GCCGACTTCGTGCTGATTCCGGTGCAGCCAAGCCCTTACGACATATGGGCCACCGCCGACCTGGTGGAGC
TGGTTAAGCAGCGCATTGAGGTCACGGATGGAAGGCTACAAGCGGCCTTTGTCGTGTCGCGGGCGATCAA
AGGCACGCGCATCGGCGGTGAGGTTGCCGAGGCGCTGGCCGGGTACGAGCTGCCCATTCTTGAGTCCCGT
ATCACGCAGCGCGTGAGCTACCCAGGCACTGCCGCCGCCGGCACAACCGTTCTTGAATCAGAACCCGAGG
GCGACGCTGCCCGCGAGGTCCAGGCGCTGGCCGCTGAAATTAAATCAAAACTCATTTGAGTTAATGAGGT
AAAGAGAAAATGAGCAAAAGCACAAACACGCTAAGTGCCGGCCGTCCGAGCGCACGCAGCAGCAAGGCTG
CAACGTTGGCCAGCCTGGCAGACACGCCAGCCATGAAGCGGGTCAACTTTCAGTTGCCGGCGGAGGATCA
CACCAAGCTGAAGATGTACGCGGTACGCCAAGGCAAGACCATTACCGAGCTGCTATCTGAATACATCGCG
CAGCTACCAGAGTAAATGAGCAAATGAATAAATGAGTAGATGAATTTTAGCGGCTAAAGGAGGCGGCATG
GAAAATCAAGAACAACCAGGCACCGACGCCGTGGAATGCCCCATGTGTGGAGGAACGGGCGGTTGGCCAG
GCGTAAGCGGCTGGGTTGCCTGCCGGCCCTGCAATGGCACTGGAACCCCCAAGCCCGAGGAATCGGCGTG
AGCGGTCGCAAACCATCCGGCCCGGTACAAATCGGCGCGGCGCTGGGTGATGACCTGGTGGAGAAGTTGA
AGGCCGCGCAGGCCGCCCAGCGGCAACGCATCGAGGCAGAAGCACGCCCCGGTGAATCGTGGCAAGCGGC
CGCTGATCGAATCCGCAAAGAATCCCGGCAACCGCCGGCAGCCGGTGCGCCGTCGATTAGGAAGCCGCCC
AAGGGCGACGAGCAACCAGATTTTTTCGTTCCGATGCTCTATGACGTGGGCACCCGCGATAGTCGCAGCA
TCATGGACGTGGCCGTTTTCCGTCTGTCGAAGCGTGACCGACGAGCTGGCGAGGTGATCCGCTACGAGCT
TCCAGACGGGCACGTAGAGGTTTCCGCAGGGCCGGCCGGCATGGCCAGTGTGTGGGATTACGACCTGGTA
CTGATGGCGGTTTCCCATCTAACCGAATCCATGAACCGATACCGGGAAGGGAAGGGAGACAAGCCCGGCC
GCGTGTTCCGTCCACACGTTGCGGACGTACTCAAGTTCTGCCGGCGAGCCGATGGCGGAAAGCAGAAAGA
CGACCTGGTAGAAACCTGCATTCGGTTAAACACCACGCACGTTGCCATGCAGCGTACGAAGAAGGCCAAG
AACGGCCGCCTGGTGACGGTATCCGAGGGTGAAGCCTTGATTAGCCGCTACAAGATCGTAAAGAGCGAAA
CCGGGCGGCCGGAGTACATCGAGATCGAGCTAGCTGATTGGATGTACCGCGAGATCACAGAAGGCAAGAA
CCCGGACGTGCTGACGGTTCACCCCGATTACTTTTTGATCGATCCCGGCATCGGCCGTTTTCTCTACCGC
CTGGCACGCCGCGCCGCAGGCAAGGCAGAAGCCAGATGGTTGTTCAAGACGATCTACGAACGCAGTGGCA
GCGCCGGAGAGTTCAAGAAGTTCTGTTTCACCGTGCGCAAGCTGATCGGGTCAAATGACCTGCCGGAGTA
CGATTTGAAGGAGGAGGCGGGGCAGGCTGGCCCGATCCTAGTCATGCGCTACCGCAACCTGATCGAGGGC
GAAGCATCCGCCGGTTCCTAATGTACGGAGCAGATGCTAGGGCAAATTGCCCTAGCAGGGGAAAAAGGTC
GAAAAGGTCTCTTTCCTGTGGATAGCACGTACATTGGGAACCCAAAGCCGTACATTGGGAACCGGAACCC
GTACATTGGGAACCCAAAGCCGTACATTGGGAACCGGTCACACATGTAAGTGACTGATATAAAAGAGAAA
AAAGGCGATTTTTCCGCCTAAAACTCTTTAAAACTTATTAAAACTCTTAAAACCCGCCTGGCCTGTGCAT
AACTGTCTGGCCAGCGCACAGCCGAAGAGCTGCAAAAAGCGCCTACCCTTCGGTCGCTGCGCTCCCTACG
CCCCGCCGCTTCGCGTCGGCCTATCGCGGCCGCTGGCCGCTCAAAAATGGCTGGCCTACGGCCAGGCAAT
CTACCAGGGCGCGGACAAGCCGCGCCGTCGCCACTCGACCGCCGGCGCCCACATCAAGGCACCCTGCCTC
GCGCGTTTCGGTGATGACGGTGAAAACCTCTGACACATGCAGCTCCCGGAGACGGTCACAGCTTGTCTGT
AAGCGGATGCCGGGAGCAGACAAGCCCGTCAGGGCGCGTCAGCGGGTGTTGGCGGGTGTCGGGGCGCAGC
CATGACCCAGTCACGTAGCGATAGCGGAGTGTATACTGGCTTAACTATGCGGCATCAGAGCAGATTGTAC
TGAGAGTGCACCATATGCGGTGTGAAATACCGCACAGATGCGTAAGGAGAAAATACCGCATCAGGCGCTC
TTCCGCTTCCTCGCTCACTGACTCGCTGCGCTCGGTCGTTCGGCTGCGGCGAGCGGTATCAGCTCACTCA
AAGGCGGTAATACGGTTATCCACAGAATCAGGGGATAACGCAGGAAAGAACATGTGAGCAAAAGGCCAGC
AAAAGGCCAGGAACCGTAAAAAGGCCGCGTTGCTGGCGTTTTTCCATAGGCTCCGCCCCCCTGACGAGCA
TCACAAAAATCGACGCTCAAGTCAGAGGTGGCGAAACCCGACAGGACTATAAAGATACCAGGCGTTTCCC
CCTGGAAGCTCCCTCGTGCGCTCTCCTGTTCCGACCCTGCCGCTTACCGGATACCTGTCCGCCTTTCTCC
CTTCGGGAAGCGTGGCGCTTTCTCATAGCTCACGCTGTAGGTATCTCAGTTCGGTGTAGGTCGTTCGCTC
CAAGCTGGGCTGTGTGCACGAACCCCCCGTTCAGCCCGACCGCTGCGCCTTATCCGGTAACTATCGTCTT
GAGTCCAACCCGGTAAGACACGACTTATCGCCACTGGCAGCAGCCACTGGTAACAGGATTAGCAGAGCGA
GGTAT
